Addgene plasmid #114911: GSO2/EDA23 X079_pECIA14
Purpose: Prey vector GSO2/EDA23 X079_pECIA14 should be used with bait vector GSO2/EDA23 X079_pECIA2.
Depositing lab: Youssef Belkhadir. Depositing organization: Gregor Mendel Institute of Molecular Plant Biology. Publication: An extracellular network of Arabidopsis leucine-rich repeat receptor kinases. Smakowska-Luzan E, Mott GA, Parys K, Stegmann M, Howton TC, Layeghifard M, Neuhold J, Lehner A, Kong J, Grunwald K, Weinberger N, Satbhai SB, Mayer D, Busch W, Madalinski M, Stolt-Bergner P, Provart NJ, Mukhtar MS, Zipfel C, Desveaux D, Guttman DS, Belkhadir Y. Nature. 2018 Jan 18;553(7688):342-346. doi: 10.1038/nature25184. Epub 2018 Jan 10. PubMed 29320478.
Backbone
  Vector backbone: pECIA14
  Backbone manufacturer: Chris Garcia (Addgene plasmid # 47051)
  Vector type: Insect Expression
Growth in bacteria
  Bacterial resistance: Ampicillin, 100 μg/mL
  Growth temperature: 37°C
  Growth strain: DH5alpha
  Copy number: High Copy
Gene/Insert
  Gene/Insert name: AT5G44700
  Species: A. thaliana (mustard weed)
  Entrez Gene: GSO2 (a.k.a. AT5G44700, EDA23, EMBRYO SAC DEVELOPMENT ARREST 23, GASSHO 2, K23L20.3, K23L20_3)
  Promoter: Metallothionein (Copper-Inducible)
  Cloning method: Ligation Independent Cloning
Terms and licenses: Academic/Nonprofit Terms; Industry Terms: Not Available to Industry
Depositor comments: Plasmid for secreted expression in Drosophila cell culture by induction via CuSO4. Insert is an extracellular domain of indicated LRR-RK, C-terminally tagged with Pentameric rat COMP helix, Alkaline Phosphatase (human, placental), Flag, and hexahistidine tags. Insert Protein Sequence: EEDVLRDWNSGSPSYCNWTGVTCGGREIIGLNLSGLGLTGSISPSIGRFNNLIHIDLSSNRLVGPIPTTLSNLSSSLESLHLFSNLLSGDIPSQLGSLVNLKSLKLGDNELNGTIPETFGNLVNLQMLALASCRLTGLIPSRFGRLVQLQTLILQDNELEGPIPAEIGNCTSLALFAAAFNRLNGSLPAELNRLKNLQTLNLGDNSFSGEIPSQLGDLVSIQYLNLIGNQLQGLIPKRLTELANLQTLDLSSNNLTGVIHEEFWRMNQLEFLVLAKNRLSGSLPKTICSNNTSLKQLFLSETQLSGEIPAEISNCQSLKLLDLSNNTLTGQIPDSLFQLVELTNLYLNNNSLEGTLSSSISNLTNLQEFTLYHNNLEGKVPKEIGFLGKLEIMYLYENRFSGEMPVEIGNCTRLQEIDWYGNRLSGEIPSSIGRLKDLTRLHLRENELVGNIPASLGNCHQMTVIDLADNQLSGSIPSSFGFLTALELFMIYNNSLQGNLPDSLINLKNLTRINFSSNKFNGSISPLCGSSSYLSFDVTENGFEGDIPLELGKSTNLDRLRLGKNQFTGRIPRTFGKISELSLLDISRNSLSGIIPVELGLCKKLTHIDLNNNYLSGVIPTWLGKLPLLGELKLSSNKFVGSLPTEIFSLTNILTLFLDGNSLNGSIPQEIGNLQALNALNLEENQLSGPLPSTIGKLSKLFELRLSRNALTGEIPVEIGQLQDLQSALDLSYNNFTGRIPSTISTLPKLESLDLSHNQLVGEVPGQIGDMKSLGYLNLSYNNLEGKLKKQFSRWQADAFVGNAGLCGSPLSHCNRAGSKNQRSLS
How to cite: GSO2/EDA23 X079_pECIA14 was a gift from Youssef Belkhadir (Addgene plasmid # 114911 ; http://n2t.net/addgene:114911 ; RRID:Addgene_114911)
