[The description below was written by a language model from this plasmid's Addgene catalogue record and pLannotate feature annotations shown in this document.]
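Description:
GSO2/EDA23 X079_pECIA14 is an insect expression plasmid built on the pECIA14 backbone and designed for secreted protein production in Drosophila cell culture. It is the "prey" member of a bait/prey pair and is meant to be used with the matching bait construct in pECIA2. In bacteria it is maintained as a high-copy plasmid through a ColE1/pUC-type origin and selected with ampicillin via the β-lactamase gene. The remaining lac promoter/operator, lacZα, lacI, rop and bom fragments in the annotation are leftovers of the pUC/pBR322-derived cloning backbone and have no evident role in the expression cassette.

The expression cassette is driven by the Drosophila metallothionein promoter, which is induced by adding copper sulfate. A Drosophila BiP signal sequence follows, directing the product into the secretory pathway. Fused in frame is the extracellular domain of the Arabidopsis thaliana leucine-rich repeat receptor kinase GSO2 (AT5G44700, also called EDA23 or GASSHO 2), inserted by ligation-independent cloning. The C-terminus carries a COMP coiled-coil helix, human placental alkaline phosphatase, a FLAG epitope and, according to the depositor, a hexahistidine tag that the automated annotation did not pick up. The depositor describes the COMP segment as rat, while the annotation matched it to the human protein. An SV40 polyadenylation signal lies downstream of the cassette, though it is annotated on the reverse strand.

The COMP helix pentamerises the ectodomain, raising avidity so that weak extracellular interactions can be detected. The alkaline phosphatase provides an enzymatic readout of prey binding to immobilised bait. The construct belongs to a collection used to map extracellular interactions among Arabidopsis LRR receptor kinases.
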