Features (pLannotate 1.2.2; 19 found; start..end, strand, type, name):
     23..449     +  promoter       MT promoter: Drosophila metallothionein promoter
    467..520     +  sig_peptide    BiP signal sequence: Drosophila BiP signal sequence
    518..3058    +  CDS            GSO2 (fragment): GSO2_ARATH - Also known as EDA23 From Arabidopsis thaliana (Mouse-ear cress).
   3053..3259    +  CDS            COMP (fragment): COMP_HUMAN - Experimental evidence at protein level: Swiss-Prot protein existence level 1. May play a role in the structural integrity of cartilage via its interaction with other extracellular matrix proteins such as the collagens and fibronectin. Can mediate the interaction of chondrocytes with the cartilage extracellular matrix through interaction with cell surface integrin receptors. Could play a role in the pathogenesis of osteoarthritis. Potent suppressor of apoptosis in both primary chondrocytes and transformed cells. Suppresses apoptosis by blocking the activation of caspase-3 and by in
   3262..4714    +  CDS            SEAP (fragment): secreted alkaline phosphatase from human placenta The natural enzyme has a C-terminal transmembrane sequence that is replaced by a GPI anchor.
   4751..4780    +  CDS            2xFLAG (fragment): two tandem FLAG® epitope tags
   4886..5020    -  polyA_signal   SV40 poly(A) signal: SV40 polyadenylation signal
   5043..5127    -  CDS            large T antigen (fragment): large T antigen from SV40 (simian virus 40)
   5127..5151    +  misc_feature   MCS (fragment): pUC18/19 multiple cloning site
   5188..5204    -  protein_bind   lac operator: The lac repressor binds to the lac operator to inhibit transcription in E. coli. This inhibition can be relieved by adding lactose or isopropyl-β-D-thiogalactopyranoside (IPTG). lac repressor encoded by lacI
   5212..5242    -  promoter       lac promoter: promoter for the E. coli lac operon
   5257..5278    -  protein_bind   CAP binding site: CAP binding activates transcription in the presence of cAMP. E. coli catabolite activator protein
   5291..5383    -  CDS            lacI (fragment): lac repressor; lacI; The lac repressor binds to the lac operator to inhibit transcription in E. coli. This inhibition can be relieved by adding lactose or isopropyl-β-D-thiogalactopyranoside (IPTG).
   5566..6154    -  rep_origin     ori: high-copy-number ColE1/pMB1/pBR322/pUC origin of replication
   6325..7185    -  CDS            AmpR: β-lactamase; bla; confers resistance to ampicillin, carbenicillin, and related antibiotics
   7186..7290    -  promoter       AmpR promoter: bla
   7385..7420    +  CDS            rop (fragment): Rop protein, which maintains plasmids at low copy number; rop
   7522..7621    +  misc_feature   bom (fragment): basis of mobility region from pBR322
   7627..21      -  CDS            lacZα (fragment) (across the origin): LacZα fragment of β-galactosidase; lacZ fragment
>Addgene plasmid #114911 | GSO2/EDA23 X079_pECIA14 | addgene full sequence | sequence record 296427 | Addgene NGS Result
GTAAAACGACGGCCAGTGAATTAATTCGTTGCAGGACAGGATGTGGTGCCCGATGTGACTAGCTCTTTGC
TGCAGGCCGTCCTATCCTCTGGTTCCGATAAGAGACCCAGAACTCCGGCCCCCCACCGCCCACCGCCACC
CCCATACATATGTGGTACGCAAGTAAGAGTGCCTGCGCATGCCCCATGTGCCCCACCAAGAGCTTTGCAT
CCCATACAAGTCCCCAAAGTGGAGAACCGAACCAATTCTTCGCGGGCAGAACAAAAGCTTCTGCACACGT
CTCCACTCGAATTTGGAGCCGGCCGGCGTGTGCAAAAGAGGTGAATCGAACGAAAGACCCGTGTGTAAAG
CCGCGTTTCCAAAATGTATAAAACCGAGAGCATCTGGCCAATGTGCATCAGTTGTGGTCAGCAGCAAAAT
CAAGTGAATCATCTCAGTGCAACTAAAGGGGGGATCCGATCTCAATATGAAGTTATGCATATTACTGGCC
GTCGTGGCCTTTGTTGGCCTCTCGCTCGGGCAAAGAGACGATCTTCAAACTCTTCTCGAACTGAAGAACT
CTTTTATCACAAACCCAAAAGAAGAAGACGTTCTCCGAGATTGGAATTCCGGTAGTCCCAGTTACTGCAA
CTGGACCGGCGTCACATGCGGTGGTCGTGAAATCATCGGTTTAAATCTCTCCGGTTTAGGTTTAACCGGT
TCAATTTCTCCTTCGATCGGCCGGTTTAACAACCTAATCCACATCGATTTGTCTTCGAACCGTCTTGTCG
GTCCCATCCCAACGACTCTCTCTAACCTCTCCTCTTCATTGGAATCGTTGCATCTCTTCTCTAACCTACT
CAGTGGCGATATACCGAGTCAACTCGGCTCACTTGTGAATCTCAAATCGTTAAAACTCGGAGACAACGAA
CTCAACGGAACAATCCCGGAGACGTTTGGGAACCTCGTCAACCTCCAGATGCTTGCTTTGGCTTCGTGTA
GACTCACCGGTCTTATACCGAGTCGATTCGGTAGACTCGTTCAGCTCCAGACTTTGATACTACAAGACAA
CGAACTCGAAGGACCGATTCCGGCGGAAATCGGAAACTGCACCAGCCTCGCTTTGTTTGCCGCGGCGTTT
AATCGTCTCAACGGTTCGTTACCGGCGGAGCTGAATCGACTTAAGAACCTCCAGACGCTGAATTTGGGAG
ATAACAGTTTCTCCGGTGAGATACCGAGTCAACTCGGTGATTTGGTTAGTATCCAATACCTTAATTTGAT
TGGTAATCAGTTACAGGGTTTGATTCCAAAGAGATTAACAGAATTAGCGAATCTTCAAACACTTGATTTG
TCTTCTAATAATCTCACCGGAGTGATACACGAAGAGTTCTGGAGAATGAATCAGCTTGAGTTCTTGGTAT
TAGCGAAAAATCGTCTCTCTGGTTCGTTACCAAAGACTATATGTTCTAACAACACAAGCTTGAAGCAACT
GTTTCTGTCTGAAACTCAGCTTTCCGGCGAAATTCCAGCGGAAATCAGCAACTGTCAGTCATTAAAATTG
CTTGATTTGTCGAACAATACGCTTACAGGTCAAATCCCGGATTCGTTGTTTCAGCTCGTCGAACTCACGA
ATCTTTATCTTAACAACAATAGCTTGGAGGGTACGTTATCTTCATCAATATCAAACCTCACGAATCTACA
AGAGTTTACTCTCTATCACAATAACTTGGAAGGCAAGGTACCTAAAGAAATCGGATTTCTTGGTAAATTG
GAGATTATGTATCTGTATGAGAATCGGTTTTCGGGTGAAATGCCGGTTGAGATTGGGAATTGCACGAGAC
TGCAGGAGATTGATTGGTACGGGAATCGTTTAAGTGGAGAGATTCCTTCTTCAATTGGAAGATTGAAAGA
TCTTACTCGTCTTCACTTGAGAGAGAACGAGCTTGTAGGTAACATTCCCGCCAGTTTAGGTAACTGTCAT
CAAATGACGGTTATCGATTTAGCGGATAACCAGCTCTCGGGTTCAATTCCTTCCTCGTTCGGGTTCTTAA
CGGCATTAGAACTGTTTATGATCTACAACAATTCTCTTCAAGGAAATCTTCCGGATTCACTTATCAACCT
CAAGAACCTCACAAGAATCAATTTTTCAAGCAACAAGTTCAATGGTTCGATAAGTCCATTGTGCGGTTCA
AGCTCGTATCTCTCGTTTGATGTCACGGAAAACGGATTTGAGGGAGATATACCTCTTGAGCTAGGTAAGT
CTACGAATCTTGATCGGTTAAGGCTGGGGAAGAATCAGTTCACAGGAAGAATCCCTCGGACATTTGGGAA
GATCAGTGAGCTTTCTTTATTGGATATTTCAAGAAACTCTCTCTCAGGAATCATACCGGTGGAGCTCGGT
TTGTGCAAGAAGCTGACACACATTGATCTCAACAATAACTATCTTTCAGGGGTGATACCTACATGGCTTG
GAAAGCTTCCATTGTTGGGAGAGCTAAAGCTTTCTTCTAATAAGTTTGTTGGGTCTCTCCCTACTGAGAT
TTTCAGCTTAACCAATATTCTTACGCTATTTCTTGATGGTAACTCACTCAACGGCTCGATCCCGCAAGAG
ATTGGTAACTTGCAAGCTCTCAATGCGTTGAACCTCGAAGAGAATCAGCTTTCAGGTCCTCTGCCTTCTA
CAATAGGGAAACTGAGCAAGCTTTTCGAGCTTCGGTTATCGAGAAACGCTTTAACCGGAGAGATTCCTGT
TGAGATTGGACAGCTGCAAGATCTTCAAAGTGCTTTAGATCTCAGCTACAACAACTTTACCGGACGTATA
CCGTCTACGATTTCGACGTTACCTAAGCTTGAATCTCTTGATCTGTCTCACAATCAGCTTGTAGGAGAAG
TTCCTGGCCAAATCGGTGACATGAAAAGCTTGGGATATCTTAACCTCTCTTACAACAACCTTGAGGGAAA
GTTAAAGAAACAGTTCTCTAGATGGCAAGCTGATGCGTTTGTAGGCAATGCAGGTCTTTGTGGAAGCCCT
CTTAGTCATTGCAACAGAGCTGGATCAAAGAATCAACGAAGTCTTAGTCTGGAGGTGCTGTTCCAGGGAC
CAAGCGGCAATCCCGGCGGCGATCTGGCCCCCCAGATGCTGCGCGAGCTGCAGGAGACCAATGCCGCCCT
GCAGGACGTGCGCGAGCTGCTGCGCCACCGCGTGAAGGAGATCACCTTCCTGAAGAACACCGTGATGGAG
TGCGACGCCTGCGGCATGCAGCCCTCTAGAGGCTCCGGCTCCATCATCCCAGTTGAGGAGGAGAACCCGG
ACTTCTGGAACCGCGAGGCAGCCGAGGCCCTGGGTGCCGCCAAGAAGCTGCAGCCTGCACAGACAGCCGC
CAAGAACCTCATCATCTTCCTGGGCGATGGGATGGGGGTGTCTACGGTGACAGCTGCCAGGATCCTAAAA
GGGCAGAAGAAGGACAAACTGGGGCCTGAGATACCCCTGGCCATGGACCGCTTCCCATATGTGGCTCTGT
CCAAGACATACAATGTAGACAAACATGTGCCAGACAGTGGAGCCACAGCCACGGCCTACCTGTGCGGGGT
CAAGGGCAACTTCCAGACCATTGGCTTGAGTGCAGCCGCCCGCTTTAACCAGTGCAACACGACACGCGGC
AACGAGGTCATCTCCGTGATGAATCGGGCCAAGAAAGCAGGGAAGTCAGTGGGAGTGGTAACCACCACAC
GAGTGCAGCACGCCTCGCCAGCCGGCACCTACGCCCACACGGTGAACCGCAACTGGTACTCGGACGCCGA
CGTGCCTGCCTCGGCCCGCCAGGAGGGGTGCCAGGACATCGCTACGCAGCTCATCTCCAACATGGACATT
GACGTGATCCTAGGTGGAGGCCGAAAGTACATGTTTCGCATGGGAACCCCAGACCCTGAGTACCCAGATG
ACTACAGCCAAGGTGGGACCAGGCTGGACGGGAAGAATCTGGTGCAGGAATGGCTGGCGAAGCGCCAGGG
TGCCCGGTATGTGTGGAACCGCACTGAGCTCATGCAGGCTTCCCTGGACCCGTCTGTGACCCATCTCATG
GGTCTCTTTGAGCCTGGAGACATGAAATACGAGATCCACCGAGACTCCACACTGGACCCCTCCCTGATGG
AGATGACAGAGGCTGCCCTGCGCCTGCTGAGCAGGAACCCCCGCGGCTTCTTCCTCTTCGTGGAGGGTGG
TCGCATCGACCATGGTCATCATGAAAGCAGGGCTTACCGGGCACTGACTGAGACGATCATGTTCGACGAC
GCCATTGAGAGGGCGGGCCAGCTCACCAGCGAGGAGGACACGCTGAGCCTCGTCACTGCCGACCACTCCC
ACGTCTTCTCCTTCGGAGGCTACCCCCTGCGAGGGAGCTCCATCTTCGGGCTGGCCCCTGGCAAGGCCCG
GGACAGGAAGGCCTACACGGTCCTCCTATACGGAAACGGTCCAGGCTATGTGCTCAAGGACGGCGCCCGG
CCGGATGTTACCGAGAGCGAGAGCGGGAGCCCCGAGTATCGGCAGCAGTCAGCAGTGCCCCTGGACGAAG
AGACCCACGCAGGCGAGGACGTGGCGGTGTTCGCGCGCGGCCCGCAGGCGCACCTGGTTCACGGCGTGCA
GGAGCAGACCTTCATAGCGCACGTCATGGCCTTCGCCGCCTGCCTGGAGCCCTACACCGCCTGCGACCTG
GCGCCCCCCGCCGGCACCACCGACGCCGCGCACCCGGGTTCTAGAGGAAGCACCTCCGGCGATAACGATT
ACAAGGATGATGATGATAAGGCCAGCGGCACCGGTCATCATCACCATCACCATTGAGTTTAAACCCGCTG
ATCAGCCTCGACTGTGCCTTCTAAGGCCTGAGCTCGCTGATCAGCCTCGATCGAGGATCCAGACATGATA
AGATACATTGATGAGTTTGGACAAACCACAACTAGAATGCAGTGAAAAAAATGCTTTATTTGTGAAATTT
GTGATGCTATTGCTTTATTTGTAACCATTATAAGCTGCAATAAACAAGTTAACAACAACAATTGCATTCA
TTTTATGTTTCAGGTTCAGGGGGAGGTGTGGGAGGTTTTTTAAAGCAAGTAAAACCTCTACAAATGTGGT
ATGGCTGATTATGATCAGTCGACCTGCAGGCATGCAAGCTTGGCGTAATCATGGTCATAGCTGTTTCCTG
TGTGAAATTGTTATCCGCTCACAATTCCACACAACATACGAGCCGGAAGCATAAAGTGTAAAGCCTGGGG
TGCCTAATGAGTGAGCTAACTCACATTAATTGCGTTGCGCTCACTGCCCGCTTTCCAGTCGGGAAACCTG
TCGTGCCAGCTGCATTAATGAATCGGCCAACGCGCGGGGAGAGGCGGTTTGCGTATTGGGCGCTCTTCCG
CTTCCTCGCTCACTGACTCGCTGCGCTCGGTCGTTCGGCTGCGGCGAGCGGTATCAGCTCACTCAAAGGC
GGTAATACGGTTATCCACAGAATCAGGGGATAACGCAGGAAAGAACATGTGAGCAAAAGGCCAGCAAAAG
GCCAGGAACCGTAAAAAGGCCGCGTTGCTGGCGTTTTTCCATAGGCTCCGCCCCCCTGACGAGCATCACA
AAAATCGACGCTCAAGTCAGAGGTGGCGAAACCCGACAGGACTATAAAGATACCAGGCGTTTCCCCCTGG
AAGCTCCCTCGTGCGCTCTCCTGTTCCGACCCTGCCGCTTACCGGATACCTGTCCGCCTTTCTCCCTTCG
GGAAGCGTGGCGCTTTCTCATAGCTCACGCTGTAGGTATCTCAGTTCGGTGTAGGTCGTTCGCTCCAAGC
TGGGCTGTGTGCACGAACCCCCCGTTCAGCCCGACCGCTGCGCCTTATCCGGTAACTATCGTCTTGAGTC
CAACCCGGTAAGACACGACTTATCGCCACTGGCAGCAGCCACTGGTAACAGGATTAGCAGAGCGAGGTAT
GTAGGCGGTGCTACAGAGTTCTTGAAGTGGTGGCCTAACTACGGCTACACTAGAAGAACAGTATTTGGTA
TCTGCGCTCTGCTGAAGCCAGTTACCTTCGGAAAAAGAGTTGGTAGCTCTTGATCCGGCAAACAAACCAC
CGCTGGTAGCGGTGGTTTTTTTGTTTGCAAGCAGCAGATTACGCGCAGAAAAAAAGGATCTCAAGAAGAT
CCTTTGATCTTTTCTACGGGGTCTGACGCTCAGTGGAACGAAAACTCACGTTAAGGGATTTTGGTCATGA
GATTATCAAAAAGGATCTTCACCTAGATCCTTTTAAATTAAAAATGAAGTTTTAAATCAATCTAAAGTAT
ATATGAGTAAACTTGGTCTGACAGTTACCAATGCTTAATCAGTGAGGCACCTATCTCAGCGATCTGTCTA
TTTCGTTCATCCATAGTTGCCTGACTCCCCGTCGTGTAGATAACTACGATACGGGAGGGCTTACCATCTG
GCCCCAGTGCTGCAATGATACCGCGAGACCCACGCTCACCGGCTCCAGATTTATCAGCAATAAACCAGCC
AGCCGGAAGGGCCGAGCGCAGAAGTGGTCCTGCAACTTTATCCGCCTCCATCCAGTCTATTAATTGTTGC
CGGGAAGCTAGAGTAAGTAGTTCGCCAGTTAATAGTTTGCGCAACGTTGTTGCCATTGCTACAGGCATCG
TGGTGTCACGCTCGTCGTTTGGTATGGCTTCATTCAGCTCCGGTTCCCAACGATCAAGGCGAGTTACATG
ATCCCCCATGTTGTGCAAAAAAGCGGTTAGCTCCTTCGGTCCTCCGATCGTTGTCAGAAGTAAGTTGGCC
GCAGTGTTATCACTCATGGTTATGGCAGCACTGCATAATTCTCTTACTGTCATGCCATCCGTAAGATGCT
TTTCTGTGACTGGTGAGTACTCAACCAAGTCATTCTGAGAATAGTGTATGCGGCGACCGAGTTGCTCTTG
CCCGGCGTCAATACGGGATAATACCGCGCCACATAGCAGAACTTTAAAAGTGCTCATCATTGGAAAACGT
TCTTCGGGGCGAAAACTCTCAAGGATCTTACCGCTGTTGAGATCCAGTTCGATGTAACCCACTCGTGCAC
CCAACTGATCTTCAGCATCTTTTACTTTCACCAGCGTTTCTGGGTGAGCAAAAACAGGAAGGCAAAATGC
CGCAAAAAAGGGAATAAGGGCGACACGGAAATGTTGAATACTCATACTCTTCCTTTTTCAATATTATTGA
AGCATTTATCAGGGTTATTGTCTCATGAGCGGATACATATTTGAATGTATTTAGAAAAATAAACAAATAG
GGGTTCCGCGCACATTTCCCCGAAAAGTGCCACCTGACGTCTAAGAAACCATTATTATCATGACATTAAC
CTATAAAAATAGGCGTATCACGAGGCCCTTTCGTCTCGCGCGTTTCGGTGATGACGGTGAAAACCTCTGA
CACATGCAGCTCCCGGAGACGGTCACAGCTTGTCTGTAAGCGGATGCCGGGAGCAGACAAGCCCGTCAGG
GCGCGTCAGCGGGTGTTGGCGGGTGTCGGGGCTGGCTTAACTATGCGGCATCAGAGCAGATTGTACTGAG
AGTGCACCATATGCGGTGTGAAATACCGCACAGATGCGTAAGGAGAAAATACCGCATCAGGCGCCATTCG
CCATTCAGGCTGCGCAACTGTTGGGAAGGGCGATCGGTGCGGGCCTCTTCGCTATTACGCCAGCTGGCGA
AAGGGGGATGTGCTGCAAGGCGATTAAGTTGGGTAACGCCAGGGTTTTCCCAGTCACGACGTT
